LOCUS       Exported 7134 bp ds-DNA circular SYN 13-MAY-2021
DEFINITION  MoClo Level 1 luciferase reporter.
ACCESSION   .
VERSION     .
KEYWORDS    pEPYC1CB0475
SOURCE      synthetic DNA construct
  ORGANISM  synthetic DNA construct
REFERENCE   1 (bases 1 to 7134)
  AUTHORS   Cai YM, Kallam K, Tidd H, Gendarini G, Salzman A, Patron NJ
  TITLE     Rational design of minimal synthetic promoters for plants.
  JOURNAL   Nucleic Acids Res. 2020 Aug 28. pii: 5897334. doi:
            10.1093/nar/gkaa682.
  PUBMED    32856047
REFERENCE   2 (bases 1 to 7134)
  AUTHORS   .
  TITLE     Direct Submission
  JOURNAL   Exported May 13, 2021 from SnapGene Server 1.1.58
            http://www.snapgene.com
FEATURES             Location/Qualifiers
     source          1..7134
                     /organism="synthetic DNA construct"
                     /mol_type="other DNA"
     misc_feature    42..66
                     /label=RB T-DNA repeat
                     /note="right border repeat from nopaline C58 T-DNA"
     CDS             complement(222..1370)
                     /codon_start=1
                     /product="trans-acting replication protein that binds to
                     and activates oriV"
                     /label=trfA
                     /translation="MNRTFDRKAYRQELIDAGFSAEDAETIASRTVMRAPRETFQSVGS
                     MVQQATAKIERDSVQLAPPALPAPSAAVERSRRLEQEAAGLAKSMTIDTRGTMTTKKRK
                     TAGEDLAKQVSEAKQAALLKHTKQQIKEMQLSLFDIAPWPDTMRAMPNDTARSALFTTR
                     NKKIPREALQNKVIFHVNKDVKITYTGVELRADDDELVWQQVLEYAKRTPIGEPITFTF
                     YELCQDLGWSINGRYYTKAEECLSRLQATAMGFTSDRVGHLESVSLLHRFRVLDRGKKT
                     SRCQVLIDEEIVVLFAGDHYTKFIWEKYRKLSPTARRMFDYFSSHREPYPLKLETFRLM
                     CGSDSTRVKKWREQVGEACEELRGSGLVEHAWVNDDLVHCKR"
     rep_origin      complement(1706..2294)
                     /direction=LEFT
                     /label=ori
                     /note="high-copy-number ColE1/pMB1/pBR322/pUC origin of
                     replication"
     primer_bind     complement(1786..1805)
                     /label=pBR322ori-F
                     /note="pBR322 origin, forward primer"
     CDS             complement(2465..3325)
                     /codon_start=1
                     /gene="bla"
                     /product="beta-lactamase"
                     /label=AmpR
                     /note="confers resistance to ampicillin, carbenicillin, and
                     related antibiotics"
                     /translation="MSIQHFRVALIPFFAAFCLPVFAHPETLVKVKDAEDQLGARVGYI
                     ELDLNSGKILESFRPEERFPMMSTFKVLLCGAVLSRIDAGQEQLGRRIHYSQNDLVEYS
                     PVTEKHLTDGMTVRELCSAAITMSDNTAANLLLTTIGGPKELTAFLHNMGDHVTRLDRW
                     EPELNEAIPNDERDTTMPVAMATTLRKLLTGELLTLASRQQLIDWMEADKVAGPLLRSA
                     LPAGWFIADKSGAGERGSRGIIAALGPDGKPSRIVVIYTTGSQATMDERNRQIAEIGAS
                     LIKHW"
     primer_bind     3088..3107
                     /label=Amp-R
                     /note="Ampicillin resistance gene, reverse primer"
     promoter        complement(3326..3430)
                     /gene="bla"
                     /label=AmpR promoter
     rep_origin      3517..4148
                     /label=oriV
                     /note="incP origin of replication"
     misc_feature    4240..4264
                     /label=LB T-DNA repeat
                     /note="left border repeat from nopaline C58 T-DNA"
     misc_feature    4616..4671
                     /label=TMV Omega
                     /note="translational enhancer from the tobacco mosaic virus
                     5'-leader sequence (Gallie et al., 1988)"
     CDS             4673..6322
                     /codon_start=1
                     /gene="luc+"
                     /product="firefly luciferase"
                     /label=luciferase
                     /note="enhanced luc+ version of the luciferase gene"
                     /translation="MEDAKNIKKGPAPFYPLEDGTAGEQLHKAMKRYALVPGTIAFTDA
                     HIEVDITYAEYFEMSVRLAEAMKRYGLNTNHRIVVCSENSLQFFMPVLGALFIGVAVAP
                     ANDIYNERELLNSMGISQPTVVFVSKKGLQKILNVQKKLPIIQKIIIMDSKTDYQGFQS
                     MYTFVTSHLPPGFNEYDFVPESFDRDKTIALIMNSSGSTGLPKGVALPHRTACVRFSHA
                     RDPIFGNQIIPDTAILSVVPFHHGFGMFTTLGYLICGFRVVLMYRFEEELFLRSLQDYK
                     IQSALLVPTLFSFFAKSTLIDKYDLSNLHEIASGGAPLSKEVGEAVAKRFHLPGIRQGY
                     GLTETTSAILITPEGDDKPGAVGKVVPFFEAKVVDLDTGKTLGVNQRGELCVRGPMIMS
                     GYVNNPEATNALIDKDGWLHSGDIAYWDEDEHFFIVDRLKSLIKYKGYQVAPAELESIL
                     LQHPNIFDAGVAGLPDDDAGELPAAVVVLEHGKTMTEKEIVDYVASQVTTAKKLRGGVV
                     FVDEVPKGLTGKLDARKIREILIKAKKGGKIAV"
     primer_bind     complement(4739..4757)
                     /label=LucNrev
                     /note="Firefly luciferase, reverse primer"
     CDS             6386..6409
                     /codon_start=1
                     /product="FLAG(R) epitope tag, followed by an enterokinase
                     cleavage site"
                     /label=FLAG
                     /translation="DYKDDDDK"
     terminator      6420..7127
                     /label=OCS terminator
                     /note="octopine synthase terminator"
ORIGIN
        1 gcaattgtct tctgcacgaa gtggtttaaa ctatcagtgt ttgacaggat atattggcgg
       61 gtaaacctaa gagaaaagag cgtttattag aataatcgga tatttaaaag ggcgtgaaaa
      121 ggtttatccg ttcgtccatt tgtatgtgca tgccaaccac agggttcccc agatcaggcg
      181 ctggctgctg aacccccagc cggaactgac cccacaaggc cctagcgttt gcaatgcacc
      241 aggtcatcat tgacccaggc gtgttccacc aggccgctgc ctcgcaactc ttcgcaggct
      301 tcgccgacct gctcgcgcca cttcttcacg cgggtggaat ccgatccgca catgaggcgg
      361 aaggtttcca gcttgagcgg gtacggctcc cggtgcgagc tgaaatagtc gaacatccgt
      421 cgggccgtcg gcgacagctt gcggtacttc tcccatatga atttcgtgta gtggtcgcca
      481 gcaaacagca cgacgatttc ctcgtcgatc aggacctggc aacgggacgt tttcttgcca
      541 cggtccagga cgcggaagcg gtgcagcagc gacaccgatt ccaggtgccc aacgcggtcg
      601 gacgtgaagc ccatcgccgt cgcctgtagg cgcgacaggc attcctcggc cttcgtgtaa
      661 taccggccat tgatcgacca gcccaggtcc tggcaaagct cgtagaacgt gaaggtgatc
      721 ggctcgccga taggggtgcg cttcgcgtac tccaacacct gctgccacac cagttcgtca
      781 tcgtcggccc gcagctcgac gccggtgtag gtgatcttca cgtccttgtt gacgtggaaa
      841 atgaccttgt tttgcagcgc ctcgcgcggg attttcttgt tgcgcgtggt gaacagggca
      901 gagcgggccg tgtcgtttgg catcgctcgc atcgtgtccg gccacggcgc aatatcgaac
      961 aaggaaagct gcatttcctt gatctgctgc ttcgtgtgtt tcagcaacgc ggcctgcttg
     1021 gcctcgctga cctgttttgc caggtcctcg ccggcggttt ttcgcttctt ggtcgtcata
     1081 gttcctcgcg tgtcgatggt catcgacttc gccaaacctg ccgcctcctg ttcaagacga
     1141 cgcgaacgct ccacggcggc cgatggcgcg ggcagggcag ggggagccag ttgcacgctg
     1201 tcgcgctcga tcttggccgt agcttgctgg accatcgagc cgacggactg gaaggtttcg
     1261 cggggcgcac gcatgacggt gcggcttgcg atggtttcgg catcctcggc ggaaaacccc
     1321 gcgtcgatca gttcttgcct gtatgccttc cggtcaaacg tccgattcat tcaccctcct
     1381 tgcgggattg ccccgactca cgccggggca atgtgccctt attcctgatt tgacccgcct
     1441 ggtgccttgg tgtccagata atccacctta tcggcaatga agtcggtccc gtagaccgtc
     1501 tggccgtcct tctcgtactt ggtattccga atcttgccct gcacgaatac cagcgacccc
     1561 ttgcccaaat acttgccgtg ggcctcggcc tgagagccaa aacacttgat gcggaagaag
     1621 tcggtgcgct cctgcttgtc gccggcatcg ttgcgccaca tctaggatct gccaggaacc
     1681 gtaaaaaggc cgcgttgctg gcgtttttcc ataggctccg cccccctgac gagcatcaca
     1741 aaaatcgacg ctcaagtcag aggtggcgaa acccgacagg actataaaga taccaggcgt
     1801 ttccccctgg aagctccctc gtgcgctctc ctgttccgac cctgccgctt accggatacc
     1861 tgtccgcctt tctcccttcg ggaagcgtgg cgctttctca tagctcacgc tgtaggtatc
     1921 tcagttcggt gtaggtcgtt cgctccaagc tgggctgtgt gcacgaaccc cccgttcagc
     1981 ccgaccgctg cgccttatcc ggtaactatc gtcttgagtc caacccggta agacacgact
     2041 tatcgccact ggcagcagcc actggtaaca ggattagcag agcgaggtat gtaggcggtg
     2101 ctacagagtt cttgaagtgg tggcctaact acggctacac tagaagaaca gtatttggta
     2161 tctgcgctct gctgaagcca gttaccttcg gaaaaagagt tggtagctct tgatccggca
     2221 aacaaaccac cgctggtagc ggtggttttt ttgtttgcaa gcagcagatt acgcgcagaa
     2281 aaaaaggatc tcaagaagat cctttgatct tttctacggg gtctgacgct cagtggaacg
     2341 aaaactcacg ttaagggatt ttggtcatga gattatcaaa aaggatcttc acctagatcc
     2401 ttttaaatta aaaatgaagt tttaaatcaa tctaaagtat atatgagtaa acttggtctg
     2461 acagttacca atgcttaatc agtgaggcac ctatctcagc gatctgtcta tttcgttcat
     2521 ccatagttgc ctgactcccc gtcgtgtaga taactacgat acgggagggc ttaccatctg
     2581 gccccagtgc tgcaatgata ccgcgagaac cacgctcacc ggctccagat ttatcagcaa
     2641 taaaccagcc agccggaagg gccgagcgca gaagtggtcc tgcaacttta tccgcctcca
     2701 tccagtctat taattgttgc cgggaagcta gagtaagtag ttcgccagtt aatagtttgc
     2761 gcaacgttgt tgccattgct acaggcatcg tggtgtcacg ctcgtcgttt ggtatggctt
     2821 cattcagctc cggttcccaa cgatcaaggc gagttacatg atcccccatg ttgtgcaaaa
     2881 aagcggttag ctccttcggt cctccgatcg ttgtcagaag taagttggcc gcagtgttat
     2941 cactcatggt tatggcagca ctgcataatt ctcttactgt catgccatcc gtaagatgct
     3001 tttctgtgac tggtgagtac tcaaccaagt cattctgaga atagtgtatg cggcgaccga
     3061 gttgctcttg cccggcgtca atacgggata ataccgcgcc acatagcaga actttaaaag
     3121 tgctcatcat tggaaaacgt tcttcggggc gaaaactctc aaggatctta ccgctgttga
     3181 gatccagttc gatgtaaccc actcgtgcac ccaactgatc ttcagcatct tttactttca
     3241 ccagcgtttc tgggtgagca aaaacaggaa ggcaaaatgc cgcaaaaaag ggaataaggg
     3301 cgacacggaa atgttgaata ctcatactct tcctttttca atattattga agcatttatc
     3361 aaggttattg tctcatgagc ggatacatat ttgaatgtat ttagaaaaat aaacaaatag
     3421 gggttccgcg cacgaattgg ccagcgctgc catttttggg gtgaggccgt tcgcggccga
     3481 ggggcgcagc ccctgggggg atgggaggcc cgcgttagcg ggccgggagg gttcgagaag
     3541 ggggggcacc ccccttcggc gtgcgcggtc acgcgcacag ggcgcagccc tggttaaaaa
     3601 caaggtttat aaatattggt ttaaaagcag gttaaaagac aggttagcgg tggccgaaaa
     3661 acgggcggaa acccttgcaa atgctggatt ttctgcctgt ggacagcccc tcaaatgtca
     3721 ataggtgcgc ccctcatctg tcagcactct gcccctcaag tgtcaaggat cgcgcccctc
     3781 atctgtcagt agtcgcgccc ctcaagtgtc aataccgcag ggcacttatc cccaggcttg
     3841 tccacatcat ctgtgggaaa ctcgcgtaaa atcaggcgtt ttcgccgatt tgcgaggctg
     3901 gccagctcca cgtcgccggc cgaaatcgag cctgcccctc atctgtcaac gccgcgccgg
     3961 gtgagtcggc ccctcaagtg tcaacgtccg cccctcatct gtcagtgagg gccaagtttt
     4021 ccgcgaggta tccacaacgc cggcggccgc ggtgtctcgc acacggcttc gacggcgttt
     4081 ctggcgcgtt tgcagggcca tagacggccg ccagcccagc ggcgagggca accagcccgg
     4141 tgagcgtcgc aaaggagatc ctgatctgac tgatgggctg cctgtatcga gtggtgattt
     4201 tgtgccgagc tgccggtcgg ggagctgttg gctggctggt ggcaggatat attgtggtgt
     4261 aaacaaattg acgcttagac aacttaataa cacattgcgg acgtttttaa tgtactgggg
     4321 tggatgcagt gggccccact ctgtgaagac aatgccgaat tcggatccgg agggaggcgt
     4381 gtcgttttag tgaggagcaa gtggattcta caaaactggt aatgacgtaa gccatgacgt
     4441 ctactatcag cttagcaagt gaagataaga taataatgtt gaagataaga ttaggttgtc
     4501 tgcacctcac atgtagctga cgtaagggat gacgcacatg ctgatcttct atataaggtt
     4561 ttgctattca ttgaaagcag tagtgactga tttgtatata tactgtattt ttacaacaat
     4621 taccaacaac aacaaacaac aaacaacatt acaattacta tttacaatta caatggagga
     4681 cgccaaaaac ataaagaaag gcccggcgcc attctatccg ctggaagatg gaaccgctgg
     4741 agagcaactg cataaggcta tgaagagata cgccctggtt cctggaacaa ttgcttttac
     4801 agatgcacat atcgaggtgg acatcactta cgctgagtac ttcgaaatgt ccgttcggtt
     4861 ggcagaagct atgaaacgat atgggctgaa tacaaatcac agaatcgtcg tatgcagtga
     4921 aaactctctt caattcttta tgccggtgtt gggcgcgtta tttatcggag ttgcagttgc
     4981 gcccgcgaac gacatttata atgaacgtga attgctcaac agtatgggca tttcgcagcc
     5041 taccgtggtg ttcgtttcca aaaaggggtt gcaaaaaatt ttgaacgtgc aaaaaaagct
     5101 cccaatcatc caaaaaatta ttatcatgga ttctaaaacg gattaccagg gatttcagtc
     5161 gatgtacacg ttcgtcacat ctcatctacc tcccggtttt aatgaatacg attttgtgcc
     5221 agagtccttc gatagggaca agacaattgc actgatcatg aactcctctg gatctactgg
     5281 tctgcctaaa ggtgtcgctc tgcctcatag aactgcctgc gtgagattct cgcatgccag
     5341 agatcctatt tttggcaatc aaatcattcc ggatactgcg attttaagtg ttgttccatt
     5401 ccatcacggt tttggaatgt ttactacact cggatatttg atatgtggat ttcgagtcgt
     5461 cttaatgtat agatttgaag aagaactgtt tctgaggagc cttcaggatt acaagattca
     5521 aagtgcgctg ctggtgccaa ccctattctc cttcttcgcc aaaagcactc tgattgacaa
     5581 atacgattta tctaatttac acgaaattgc ttctggtggc gctcccctct ctaaggaagt
     5641 cggggaagcg gttgccaaga ggttccatct gccaggtatc aggcaaggat atgggctcac
     5701 tgagactaca tcagctattc tgattacacc cgagggggat gataaaccgg gcgcggtcgg
     5761 taaagttgtt ccattttttg aagcgaaggt tgtggatctg gataccggga aaacgctggg
     5821 cgttaatcaa agaggcgaac tgtgtgtgag aggtcctatg attatgtccg gttatgtaaa
     5881 caatccggaa gcgaccaacg ccttgattga caaggatgga tggctacatt ctggagacat
     5941 agcttactgg gacgaggacg aacacttctt catcgttgac cgcctgaagt ctctgattaa
     6001 gtacaaaggc tatcaggtgg ctcccgctga attggaatcc atcttgctcc aacaccccaa
     6061 catcttcgac gcaggtgtcg caggtctgcc cgacgatgac gccggtgaac ttcccgccgc
     6121 cgttgttgtt ttggagcacg gaaagacgat gacggaaaaa gagatcgtgg attacgtcgc
     6181 cagtcaagta acaaccgcga aaaagttgcg cggaggagtt gtgtttgtgg acgaagtacc
     6241 gaaaggtctt accggaaaac tcgacgcaag aaaaatcaga gagatcctca taaaggccaa
     6301 gaagggcgga aagatcgccg tgggttcgga ttataaggac catgacggag actataagga
     6361 ccatgacctc gacgctgcag cagcggatta taaggacgat gacgataagt gagcttgtcc
     6421 tgctttaatg agatatgcga gaagcctatg atcgcatgat atttgctttc aattctgttg
     6481 tgcacgttgt aaaaaacctg agcatgtgta gctcagatcc ttaccgccgg tttcggttca
     6541 ttctaatgaa tatatcaccc gttactatcg tatttttatg aataatattc tccgttcaat
     6601 ttactgattg taccctacta cttatatgta caatattaaa atgaaaacaa tatattgtgc
     6661 tgaataggtt tatagcgaca tctatgatag agcgccacaa taacaaacaa ttgcgtttta
     6721 ttattacaaa tccaatttta aaaaaagcgg cagaaccggt caaacctaaa agactgatta
     6781 cataaatctt attcaaattt caaaagtgcc ccaggggcta gtatctacga cacaccgagc
     6841 ggcgaactaa taacgctcac tgaagggaac tccggttccc cgccggcgcg catgggtgag
     6901 attccttgaa gttgagtatt ggccgtccgc tctaccgaaa gttacgggca ccattcaacc
     6961 cggtccagca cggcggccgg gtaaccgact tgctgccccg agaattatgc agcatttttt
     7021 tggtgtatgt gggccccaaa tgaagtgcag gtcaaacctt gacagtgacg acaaatcgtt
     7081 gggcgggtcc agggcgaatt ttgcgacaac atgtcgaggc tcagcaggac cgct
//
